Addgene plasmid #52028: CTGF-bio-His
Purpose: Expresses full-length Connective tissue growth factor precursor ectodomain in mammalian cells. C-terminal rat Cd4d3+4 tag, biotinylation sequence and His tag.
Depositing lab: Gavin Wright. Depositing organization: Wellcome Sanger Institute. Publication: A human platelet receptor protein microarray identifies FcepsilonR1alpha as an activating PEAR1 ligand. Sun Y, Vandenbriele C, Kauskot A, Verhamme P, Hoylaerts MF, Wright GJ. Mol Cell Proteomics. 2015 Feb 23. pii: mcp.M114.046946. 10.1074/mcp.M114.046946 PubMed 25713122.
Backbone
  Vector backbone: pTT3
  Backbone manufacturer: Yves Durocher, NRC
  Backbone size w/o insert (bp): 6618
  Total vector size (bp): 7685
  Modifications to backbone: Rat CD4 d3+4, enzymatic biotinylation sequence, linker and His tag (CD4d3+4-BioLHis).
  Vector type: Mammalian Expression
Growth in bacteria
  Bacterial resistance: Ampicillin, 100 μg/mL
  Growth temperature: 37°C
  Growth strain: Top10
  Copy number: High Copy
Gene/Insert
  Gene/Insert name: CTGF (alt name: Connective tissue growth factor precursor)
  Species: H. sapiens (human)
  Insert size (bp): 1067
  Entrez Gene: CCN2 (a.k.a. CTGF, HCS24, IBP-8, IGFBP8, NOV2)
  Promoter: CMV
  Tag / fusion protein: rat CD4 d3+4 (C terminal on backbone); enzymatic biotinylation sequence (C terminal on backbone); His tag (C terminal on backbone)
  Cloning method: Restriction Enzyme; 5′ cloning site NotI (not destroyed); 3′ cloning site AscI (not destroyed)
  Sequencing primers: 5′ CMV-fwd
Resource information
  A portion of this plasmid was derived from a plasmid made by: Insert was chemically synthesised.
Terms and licenses: Academic/Nonprofit Terms; Industry Terms: Not Available to Industry
Depositor comments: Article ref 121
How to cite: CTGF-bio-His was a gift from Gavin Wright (Addgene plasmid # 52028 ; http://n2t.net/addgene:52028 ; RRID:Addgene_52028)
