[The description below was written by a language model from this plasmid's Addgene catalogue record and pLannotate feature annotations shown in this document.]
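Description:
CTGF-bio-His is a 7,685 bp mammalian expression plasmid built on the pTT3 backbone, designed to produce a soluble, tagged form of human connective tissue growth factor (CTGF, now CCN2) in transfected mammalian cells. It is propagated in E. coli through a high-copy ColE1/pUC-type origin with ampicillin selection (β-lactamase under its own promoter). The backbone also carries a fragment of the Epstein-Barr virus oriP, an element that supports episomal maintenance in cells supplying EBNA1 and is a hallmark of vectors intended for high-yield transient expression. Residual lac regulatory sequences and small lacI, tet promoter and bla fragments appear to be cloning remnants with no role in the payload.

Transcription is driven by the CMV immediate-early enhancer and promoter, followed by adenovirus-derived leader and splice sequences and a chimeric intron fragment, which generally improve mRNA processing and expression. The annotation of an adenoviral terminal protein fragment on the opposite strand in this region most likely reflects that leader sequence rather than a functional coding unit. A short match to a mouse immunoglobulin heavy chain signal sequence is annotated just upstream of the insert. The chemically synthesised CCN2 coding region, cloned between retained NotI and AscI sites, runs directly into rat CD4 domains 3 and 4, which the record says are followed by an enzymatic biotinylation sequence, a linker and a His tag; the unit ends at a rabbit β-globin polyadenylation signal. The biotinylation sequence and His tag are not individually annotated in the feature table. These tags allow purification, antibody detection through CD4, and oriented capture on streptavidin. The associated work used such proteins in a human platelet receptor protein microarray to screen for extracellular interactions.
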