Features (pLannotate 1.2.2; 19 found; start..end, strand, type, name):
    713..768     +  polyA_signal   β-globin poly(A) signal: rabbit β-globin polyadenylation signal (Gil and Proudfoot, 1987)
   1282..2963    -  rep_origin     oriP (fragment): Epstein-Barr virus oriP replication origin (Yates et al., 2000)
   3090..3194    +  promoter       AmpR promoter: bla
   3195..4055    +  CDS            AmpR: β-lactamase; bla; confers resistance to ampicillin, carbenicillin, and related antibiotics
   4226..4814    +  rep_origin     ori: high-copy-number ColE1/pMB1/pBR322/pUC origin of replication
   4997..5089    +  CDS            lacI (fragment): lac repressor; lacI; The lac repressor binds to the lac operator to inhibit transcription in E. coli. This inhibition can be relieved by adding lactose or isopropyl-β-D-thiogalactopyranoside (IPTG).
   5102..5123    +  protein_bind   CAP binding site: CAP binding activates transcription in the presence of cAMP. E. coli catabolite activator protein
   5138..5168    +  promoter       lac promoter: promoter for the E. coli lac operon
   5176..5192    +  protein_bind   lac operator: The lac repressor binds to the lac operator to inhibit transcription in E. coli. This inhibition can be relieved by adding lactose or isopropyl-β-D-thiogalactopyranoside (IPTG). lac repressor encoded by lacI
   5262..5278    +  promoter       tet promoter (fragment): E. coli promoter for tetracycline efflux protein gene
   5288..5313    -  CDS            bla(M) (fragment): β-lactamase lacking the signal sequence; bla(M); allows cytosolic expression of β-lactamase
   5487..5866    +  enhancer       CMV enhancer: human cytomegalovirus immediate early enhancer
   5868..6067    +  promoter       CMV promoter: human cytomegalovirus (CMV) immediate early promoter
   6135..6173    +  misc_feature   Ad SA (fragment): adenovirus major late transcript splice acceptor (Friedrich and Soriano, 1991)
   6206..6415    -  CDS            PTP (fragment): TERM_ADE02 - Experimental evidence at protein level: Swiss-Prot protein existence level 1. Protein covalently bound to the viral DNA that acts as a primer for viral genomic replication by DNA strand displacement. Assembles on the viral origin of replication in an initiation complex with viral polymerase, DBP, host NFIA and host POU2F1/OCT1. During initiation, the polymerase covalently couples the first dCTP with Ser- 580 of pTP. The terminal protein stimulates the template activity over 20 fold compared to protein-free templates. Neo-synthesized viral genomes are linked to two preterminal prot
   6446..6535    +  intron         chimeric intron (fragment): chimera between introns from adenovirus and immunoglobulin heavy chain genes
   6554..6600    +  CDS            IgH signal sequence (fragment): signal sequence from the mouse immunoglobulin heavy chain variable region
   6631..7677    +  CDS            CCN2: CCN2_HUMAN - Also known as CTGF From Homo sapiens (Human).
   7678..553     +  CDS            Cd4 (fragment) (across the origin): CD4_RAT - Experimental evidence at protein level: Swiss-Prot protein existence level 1. Integral membrane glycoprotein that plays an essential role in the immune response and serves multiple functions in responses against both external and internal offenses. In T-cells, functions primarily as a coreceptor for MHC class II molecule:peptide complex. The antigens presented by class II peptides are derived from extracellular proteins while class I peptides are derived from cytosolic proteins. Interacts simultaneously with the T-cell receptor (TCR) and the MHC class II presented by antigen presenti
>Addgene plasmid #52028 | CTGF-bio-His | depositor full sequence | sequence record 80102 | CTGF-bio-His sequence 7685 bps
GTCGACCTCCATCACGGCCTATAAGAGTGAGGGGGAGTCAGCGGAGTTCTCCTTCCCACTCAACCTTGGA
GAGGAAAGCCTGCAGGGAGAGTTGAGATGGAAGGCAGAGAAGGCTCCTTCTTCCCAGTCCTGGATCACCT
TCTCCCTAAAGAACCAAAAGGTGTCTGTGCAGAAGTCTACTAGCAACCCCAAGTTCCAGCTGTCCGAAAC
GCTCCCACTCACCCTTCAGATACCCCAGGTCTCCCTTCAGTTTGCTGGTTCTGGCAACCTGACCCTGACT
CTGGACAGAGGGATACTGTATCAGGAAGTGAACCTGGTGGTGATGAAAGTGACTCAGCCCGACAGCAACA
CTTTGACCTGTGAGGTGATGGGACCCACCTCACCCAAGATGAGACTGATCTTGAAGCAGGAGAATCAGGA
GGCCAGGGTCTCCAGGCAGGAGAAAGTGATTCAAGTGCAGGCCCCTGAAGCAGGGGTGTGGCAATGTCTA
CTGAGTGAAGGTGAAGAGGTCAAGATGGACTCCAAGATCCAGGTTTTATCCAAAGGGTTGAATTCCGGCA
GCCTGCACCACATCCTGGACGCCCAGAAGATGCTGTGGAACCACAGGGACAGGAACCTGCCTCCTCTGGC
CCCTCTGGGCCCCCACCACCATCACCACCATTGAGTCTAGACACGTGATTAATTAAGGATCCCCCGACCT
CGACCTCTGGCTAATAAAGGAAATTTATTTTCATTGCAATAGTGTGTTGGAATTTTTTGTGTCTCTCACT
CGGAAGGACATATGGGAGGGCAAATCATTTGGTCGAGATCCCTCGGAGATCTCTAGCTAGAGGATCGATC
CCCGCCCCGGACGAACTAAACCTGACTACGACATCTCTGCCCCTTCTTCGCGGGGCAGTGCATGTAATCC
CTTCAGTTGGTTGGTACAACTTGCCAACTGGGCCCTGTTCCACATGTGACACGGGGGGGGACCAAACACA
AAGGGGTTCTCTGACTGTAGTTGACATCCTTATAAATGGATGTGCACATTTGCCAACACTGAGTGGCTTT
CATCCTGGAGCAGACTTTGCAGTCTGTGGACTGCAACACAACATTGCCTTTATGTGTAACTCTTGGCTGA
AGCTCTTACACCAATGCTGGGGGACATGTACCTCCCAGGGGCCCAGGAAGACTACGGGAGGCTACACCAA
CGTCAATCAGAGGGGCCTGTGTAGCTACCGATAAGCGGACCCTCAAGAGGGCATTAGCAATAGTGTTTAT
AAGGCCCCCTTGTTAACCCTAAACGGGTAGCATATGCTTCCCGGGTAGTAGTATATACTATCCAGACTAA
CCCTAATTCAATAGCATATGTTACCCAACGGGAAGCATATGCTATCGAATTAGGGTTAGTAAAAGGGTCC
TAAGGAACAGCGATATCTCCCACCCCATGAGCTGTCACGGTTTTATTTACATGGGGTCAGGATTCCACGA
GGGTAGTGAACCATTTTAGTCACAAGGGCAGTGGCTGAAGATCAAGGAGCGGGCAGTGAACTCTCCTGAA
TCTTCGCCTGCTTCTTCATTCTCCTTCGTTTAGCTAATAGAATAACTGCTGAGTTGTGAACAGTAAGGTG
TATGTGAGGTGCTCGAAAACAAGGTTTCAGGTGACGCCCCCAGAATAAAATTTGGACGGGGGGTTCAGTG
GTGGCATTGTGCTATGACACCAATATAACCCTCACAAACCCCTTGGGCAATAAATACTAGTGTAGGAATG
AAACATTCTGAATATCTTTAACAATAGAAATCCATGGGGTGGGGACAAGCCGTAAAGACTGGATGTCCAT
CTCACACGAATTTATGGCTATGGGCAACACATAATCCTAGTGCAATATGATACTGGGGTTATTAAGATGT
GTCCCAGGCAGGGACCAAGACAGGTGAACCATGTTGTTACACTCTATTTGTAACAAGGGGAAAGAGAGTG
GACGCCGACAGCAGCGGACTCCACTGGTTGTCTCTAACACCCCCGAAAATTAAACGGGGCTCCACGCCAA
TGGGGCCCATAAACAAAGACAAGTGGCCACTCTTTTTTTTGAAATTGTGGAGTGGGGGCACGCGTCAGCC
CCCACACGCCGCCCTGCGGTTTTGGACTGTAAAATAAGGGTGTAATAACTTGGCTGATTGTAACCCCGCT
AACCACTGCGGTCAAACCACTTGCCCACAAAACCACTAATGGCACCCCGGGGAATACCTGCATAAGTAGG
TGGGCGGGCCAAGATAGGGGCGCGATTGCTGCGATCTGGAGGACAAATTACACACACTTGCGCCTGAGCG
CCAAGCACAGGGTTGTTGGTCCTCATATTCACGAGGTCGCTGAGAGCACGGTGGGCTAATGTTGCCATGG
GTAGCATATACTACCCAAATATCTGGATAGCATATGCTATCCTAATCTATATCTGGGTAGCATAGGCTAT
CCTAATCTATATCTGGGTAGCATATGCTATCCTAATCTATATCTGGGTAGTATATGCTATCCTAATTTAT
ATCTGGGTAGCATAGGCTATCCTAATCTATATCTGGGTAGCATATGCTATCCTAATCTATATCTGGGTAG
TATATGCTATCCTAATCTGTATCCGGGTAGCATATGCTATCCTAATAGAGATTAGGGTAGTATATGCTAT
CCTAATTTATATCTGGGTAGCATATACTACCCAAATATCTGGATAGCATATGCTATCCTAATCTATATCT
GGGTAGCATATGCTATCCTAATCTATATCTGGGTAGCATAGGCTATCCTAATCTATATCTGGGTAGCATA
TGCTATCCTAATCTATATCTGGGTAGTATATGCTATCCTAATTTATATCTGGGTAGCATAGGCTATCCTA
ATCTATATCTGGGTAGCATATGCTATCCTAATCTATATCTGGGTAGTATATGCTATCCTAATCTGTATCC
GGGTAGCATATGCTATCCTCATGATAAGCTGTCAAACATGAGAATTTTCTTGAAGACGAAAGGGCCTCGT
GATACGCCTATTTTTATAGGTTAATGTCATGATAATAATGGTTTCTTAGACGTCAGGTGGCACTTTTCGG
GGAAATGTGCGCGGAACCCCTATTTGTTTATTTTTCTAAATACATTCAAATATGTATCCGCTCATGAGAC
AATAACCCTGATAAATGCTTCAATAATATTGAAAAAGGAAGAGTATGAGTATTCAACATTTCCGTGTCGC
CCTTATTCCCTTTTTTGCGGCATTTTGCCTTCCTGTTTTTGCTCACCCAGAAACGCTGGTGAAAGTAAAA
GATGCTGAAGATCAGTTGGGTGCACGAGTGGGTTACATCGAACTGGATCTCAACAGCGGTAAGATCCTTG
AGAGTTTTCGCCCCGAAGAACGTTTTCCAATGATGAGCACTTTTAAAGTTCTGCTATGTGGCGCGGTATT
ATCCCGTGTTGACGCCGGGCAAGAGCAACTCGGTCGCCGCATACACTATTCTCAGAATGACTTGGTTGAG
TACTCACCAGTCACAGAAAAGCATCTTACGGATGGCATGACAGTAAGAGAATTATGCAGTGCTGCCATAA
CCATGAGTGATAACACTGCGGCCAACTTACTTCTGACAACGATCGGAGGACCGAAGGAGCTAACCGCTTT
TTTGCACAACATGGGGGATCATGTAACTCGCCTTGATCGTTGGGAACCGGAGCTGAATGAAGCCATACCA
AACGACGAGCGTGACACCACGATGCCTGCAGCAATGGCAACAACGTTGCGCAAACTATTAACTGGCGAAC
TACTTACTCTAGCTTCCCGGCAACAATTAATAGACTGGATGGAGGCGGATAAAGTTGCAGGACCACTTCT
GCGCTCGGCCCTTCCGGCTGGCTGGTTTATTGCTGATAAATCTGGAGCCGGTGAGCGTGGGTCTCGCGGT
ATCATTGCAGCACTGGGGCCAGATGGTAAGCCCTCCCGTATCGTAGTTATCTACACGACGGGGAGTCAGG
CAACTATGGATGAACGAAATAGACAGATCGCTGAGATAGGTGCCTCACTGATTAAGCATTGGTAACTGTC
AGACCAAGTTTACTCATATATACTTTAGATTGATTTAAAACTTCATTTTTAATTTAAAAGGATCTAGGTG
AAGATCCTTTTTGATAATCTCATGACCAAAATCCCTTAACGTGAGTTTTCGTTCCACTGAGCGTCAGACC
CCGTAGAAAAGATCAAAGGATCTTCTTGAGATCCTTTTTTTCTGCGCGTAATCTGCTGCTTGCAAACAAA
AAAACCACCGCTACCAGCGGTGGTTTGTTTGCCGGATCAAGAGCTACCAACTCTTTTTCCGAAGGTAACT
GGCTTCAGCAGAGCGCAGATACCAAATACTGTTCTTCTAGTGTAGCCGTAGTTAGGCCACCACTTCAAGA
ACTCTGTAGCACCGCCTACATACCTCGCTCTGCTAATCCTGTTACCAGTGGCTGCTGCCAGTGGCGATAA
GTCGTGTCTTACCGGGTTGGACTCAAGACGATAGTTACCGGATAAGGCGCAGCGGTCGGGCTGAACGGGG
GGTTCGTGCACACAGCCCAGCTTGGAGCGAACGACCTACACCGAACTGAGATACCTACAGCGTGAGCTAT
GAGAAAGCGCCACGCTTCCCGAAGGGAGAAAGGCGGACAGGTATCCGGTAAGCGGCAGGGTCGGAACAGG
AGAGCGCACGAGGGAGCTTCCAGGGGGAAACGCCTGGTATCTTTATAGTCCTGTCGGGTTTCGCCACCTC
TGACTTGAGCGTCGATTTTTGTGATGCTCGTCAGGGGGGCGGAGCCTATGGAAAAACGCCAGCAACGCGG
CCTTTTTACGGTTCCTGGCCTTTTGCTGGCCTTTTGCTCACATGTTCTTTCCTGCGTTATCCCCTGATTC
TGTGGATAACCGTATTACCGCCTTTGAGTGAGCTGATACCGCTCGCCGCAGCCGAACGACCGAGCGCAGC
GAGTCAGTGAGCGAGGAAGCGGAAGAGCGCCCAATACGCAAACCGCCTCTCCCCGCGCGTTGGCCGATTC
ATTAATGCAGCTGGCACGACAGGTTTCCCGACTGGAAAGCGGGCAGTGAGCGCAACGCAATTAATGTGAG
TTAGCTCACTCATTAGGCACCCCAGGCTTTACACTTTATGCTTCCGGCTCGTATGTTGTGTGGAATTGTG
AGCGGATAACAATTTCACACAGGAAACAGCTATGACCATGATTACGCCAAGCTCTAGCTAGAGGTCGACC
AATTCTCATGTTTGACAGCTTATCATCGCAGATCCGGGCAACGTTGTTGCCATTGCTGCAGGCGCAGAAC
TGGTAGGTATGGAAGATCTATACATTGAATCAATATTGGCAATTAGCCATATTAGTCATTGGTTATATAG
CATAAATCAATATTGGCTATTGGCCATTGCATACGTTGTATCTATATCATAATATGTACATTTATATTGG
CTCATGTCCAATATGACCGCCATGTTGACATTGATTATTGACTAGTTATTAATAGTAATCAATTACGGGG
TCATTAGTTCATAGCCCATATATGGAGTTCCGCGTTACATAACTTACGGTAAATGGCCCGCCTGGCTGAC
CGCCCAACGACCCCCGCCCATTGACGTCAATAATGACGTATGTTCCCATAGTAACGCCAATAGGGACTTT
CCATTGACGTCAATGGGTGGAGTATTTACGGTAAACTGCCCACTTGGCAGTACATCAAGTGTATCATATG
CCAAGTCCGCCCCCTATTGACGTCAATGACGGTAAATGGCCCGCCTGGCATTATGCCCAGTACATGACCT
TACGGGACTTTCCTACTTGGCAGTACATCTACGTATTAGTCATCGCTATTACCATGGTGATGCGGTTTTG
GCAGTACACCAATGGGCGTGGATAGCGGTTTGACTCACGGGGATTTCCAAGTCTCCACCCCATTGACGTC
AATGGGAGTTTGTTTTGGCACCAAAATCAACGGGACTTTCCAAAATGTCGTAATAACCCCGCCCCGTTGA
CGCAAATGGGCGGTAGGCGTGTACGGTGGGAGGTCTATATAAGCAGAGCTCGTTTAGTGAACCGTCAGAT
CCTCACTCTCTTCCGCATCGCTGTCTGCGAGGGCCAGCTGTTGGGCTCGCGGTTGAGGACAAACTCTTCG
CGGTCTTTCCAGTACTCTTGGATCGGAAACCCGTCGGCCTCCGAACGGTACTCCGCCACCGAGGGACCTG
AGCGAGTCCGCATCGACCGGATCGGAAAACCTCTCGAGAAAGGCGTCTAACCAGTCACAGTCGCAAGGTA
GGCTGAGCACCGTGGCGGGCGGCAGCGGGTGGCGGTCGGGGTTGTTTCTGGCGGAGGTGCTGCTGATGAT
GTAATTAAAGTAGGCGGTCTTGAGACGGCGGATGGTCGAGGTGAGGTGTGGCAGGCTTGAGATCCAGCTG
TTGGGGTGAGTACTCCCTCTCAAAAGCGGGCATTACTTCTGCGCTAAGATTGTCAGTTTCCAAAAACGAG
GAGGATTTGATATTCACCTGGCCCGATCTGGCCATACACTTGAGTGACAATGACATCCACTTTGCCTTTC
TCTCCACAGGTGTCCACTCCCAGGTCCAAGTTTAAACTGCGGCCGCCACCATGGTCGCCGCTTCTATGGG
ACCTGTGCGGGTGGCCTTTGTGGTGCTGCTGGCCCTGTGTAGCAGACCCGCCGTGGGCCAGAATTGCAGC
GGCCCCTGCAGATGTCCTGACGAGCCTGCCCCTAGATGTCCTGCCGGCGTGAGCCTGGTGCTGGACGGCT
GCGGCTGCTGCAGAGTGTGTGCCAAGCAGCTGGGCGAGCTGTGCACCGAGAGAGATCCCTGCGACCCCCA
CAAGGGCCTGTTCTGCCACTTCGGCAGCCCCGCCAACAGAAAGATCGGCGTCTGCACCGCTAAAGATGGC
GCCCCTTGCATCTTCGGCGGCACCGTGTACCGATCTGGAGAGAGCTTCCAGAGCAGCTGCAAGTACCAGT
GCACCTGTCTGGATGGCGCTGTCGGCTGCATGCCCCTGTGCAGCATGGATGTGCGGCTGCCCAGCCCCGA
CTGCCCCTTCCCCAGAAGAGTGAAGCTGCCCGGCAAGTGCTGCGAGGAATGGGTCTGCGACGAGCCCAAG
GATCAGACAGTCGTGGGACCCGCTCTGGCCGCCTACCGGCTGGAAGATACCTTCGGCCCCGACCCCACCA
TGATCCGGGCCAACTGCCTGGTGCAGACCACCGAGTGGAGCGCCTGCAGCAAGACCTGTGGCATGGGCAT
CAGCACCAGAGTGACCAACGACAACGCCAGCTGCCGGCTGGAAAAGCAGAGCCGGCTGTGCATGGTCCGG
CCTTGCGAAGCTGACCTGGAAGAGAACATCAAGAAAGGCAAGAAGTGCATCCGGACCCCCAAGATCAGCA
AGCCCATCAAGTTCGAACTCTCTGGATGCACCAGCATGAAAACCTACCGGGCCAAGTTCTGCGGAGTGTG
CACTGATGGCAGATGCTGCACCCCCCACAGAACCACCACCCTGCCCGTGGAGTTCAAGTGCCCCGACGGC
GAAGTGATGAAGAAAAACATGATGTTCATCAAGACATGCGCCTGCCACTACAACTGCCCTGGCGACAACG
ACATCTTCGAGAGCCTGTACTACCGGAAGATGTATGGAGATATGGCAGGCGCGCC
