>Addgene plasmid #52028 | CTGF-bio-His | addgene partial sequence | sequence record 94416 | pMT2-F 5'-TTGCCTTTCTCTCCACAGGT-3'
ACTGCGGCCGCCACCATGGTCGCCGCTTCTATGGGACCTGTGCGGGTGGCCTTTGTGGTGCTGCTGGCCC
TGTGTAGCAGACCCGCCGTGGGCCAGAATTGCAGCGGCCCCTGCAGATGTCCTGACGAGCCTGCCCCTAG
ATGTCCTGCCGGCGTGAGCCTGGTGCTGGACGGCTGCGGCTGCTGCAGAGTGTGTGCCAAGCAGCTGGGC
GAGCTGTGCACCGAGAGAGATCCCTGCGACCCCCACAAGGGCCTGTTCTGCCACTTCGGCAGCCCCGCCA
ACAGAAAGATCGGCGTCTGCACCGCTAAAGATGGCGCCCCTTGCATCTTCGGCGGCACCGTGTACCGATC
TGGAGAGAGCTTCCAGAGCAGCTGCAAGTACCAGTGCACCTGTCTGGATGGCGCTGTCGGCTGCATGCCC
CTGTGCAGCATGGATGTGCGGCTGCCCAGCCCCGACTGCCCCTTCCCCAGAAGAGTGAAGCTGCCCGGCA
AGTGCTGCGAGGAATGGGTCTGCGACGAGCCCAAGGATCAGACAGTCGTGGGACCCGCTCTGGCCGCCTA
CCGGCTGGAAGATACCTTCGGCCCCGACCCCACCATGATCCGGGCCAACTGCCTGGTGCAGACCACCGAG
TGGAGCGCCTGCAGCAAGACCTGTGGCATGGGCATCAGCACCAGAGTGACCAACGACAACGCCAGCTGCC
GGCTGGAAAAGCAGAGCCGGCTGTGCATGGTCCGGCCTTGCGAAGCTGACCTGGAAGAGAACATCAAGAA
AGGCAAGAAGTGCATCCGGACCCC
