>Addgene plasmid #52028 | CTGF-bio-His | addgene partial sequence | sequence record 94685 | rb_glob_PA_term-R 5'-CCCATATGTCCTTCCGAGTG-3'
TAAATTTCCTTTATTAGCCAGAGGTCGAGGTCGGGGGATCCTTAATTAATCACGTGTCTAGACTCAATGG
TGGTGATGGTGGTGGGGGCCCAGAGGGGCCAGAGGAGGCAGGTTCCTGTCCCTGTGGTTCCACAGCATCT
TCTGGGCGTCCAGGATGTGGTGCAGGCTGCCGGAATTCAACCCTTTGGATAAAACCTGGATCTTGGAGTC
CATCTTGACCTCTTCACCTTCACTCAGTAGACATTGCCACACCCCTGCTTCAGGGGCCTGCACTTGAATC
ACTTTCTCCTGCCTGGAGACCCTGGCCTCCTGATTCTCCTGCTTCAAGATCAGTCTCATCTTGGGTGAGG
TGGGTCCCATCACCTCACAGGTCAAAGTGTTGCTGTCGGGCTGAGTCACTTTCATCACCACCAGGTTCAC
TTCCTGATACAGTATCCCTCTGTCCAGAGTCAGGGTCAGGTTGCCAGAACCAGCAAACTGAAGGGAGACC
TGGGGTATCTGAAGGGTGAGTGGGAGCGTTTCGGACAGCTGGAACTTGGGGTTGCTAGTAGACTTCTGCA
CAGACACCTTTTGGTTCTTTAGGGAGAAGGTGATCCAGGACTGGGAAGAAGGAGCCTTCTCTGCCTTCCA
TCTCAACTCTCCCTGCAGGCTTTCCTCTCCAAGGTTGAGTGGGAAGGAGAACTCCGCTGACTCCCCCTCA
CTCTTATAGGCCGTGATGGAGGTCGACGGCGCGCCTGCCATATCTCCATACATCTTCCGGTAGTACAGGC
TCTCGAAGATGTCGTTGTCGCCAGGGCAGTTGTAGTGGCAGGCGCATGTCTTGATGAACATC
